>Addgene plasmid #100291 | AY42_pS.Donor.R5 | addgene full sequence | sequence record 193523 | Addgene NGS Result
TAATGTGAGTTAGCTCACTCATTAGGCACCCCAGGCTTTACACTTTATGCTTCCGGCTCGTATGTTGTGT
GGAATTGTGAGCGGATAACAATTTCACACAGGAAACAGCTATGACCATGATTACGCCAAGCTTGCATGCA
GGCCTCTGCAGTCGACGGGCCCGGGATCCGATACGACGCGGCCAAATGCATTCTAGGAGGCTGAGGCAGG
AGGATCGCTTGAGCCCAGGAGTTCGAGACCAGCCTGGGCAACATAGTGTGATCTTGTATCTATAAAAATA
AACAAAATTAGCTTGGTGTGGTGGCGCCTGTAGTCCCCAGCCACTTGGAGGGGTGAGGTGAGAGGATTGC
TTGAGCCCGGGATGGTCCAGGCTGCAGTGAGCCATGATCGTGCCACTGCACTCCAGCCTGGGCGACAGAG
TGAGACCCTGTCTCACAACAACAACAACAACAACAAAAAGGCTGAGCTGCACCATGCTTGACCCAGTTTC
TTAAAATTGTTGTCAAAGCTTCATTCACTCCATGGTGCTATAGAGCACAAGATTTTATTTGGTGAGATGG
TGCTTTCATGAATTCCCCCAACAGAGCACGCGTGTTAACAAGCTTCTCCATCTAGTGGACAGGGAAGCTA
GCAGCAAACCTTCCCTTCACTACAAAACTTCATTGCTTGGCCAAAAAGAGAGTTAATTCAATGTAGACAT
CTATGTAGGCAATTAAAAACCTATTGATGTATAAAACAGTTTGCATTCATGGAGGGCAACTAAATACATT
CTAGGACTTTATAAAAGATCACTTTTTATTTATGCACAGGGTGGAACAAGATGGATTATCAAGTGTCAAG
TCCAATCTATGACATCAATTATTATACATCGGAGCCCTGCCAAAAAATCAATGTGAAGCAAATCGCAGCC
CGCCTCCTGCCTCCGCTCTACTCACTGGTGTTCATCTTTGGTTTTGTGGGCAACATGCTGGTCATCCTCA
TCCTGATAAACTGCAAAAGGCTGAAGTTTCCGGCGGTCGTCATCTAGATGCATTCGCGAGGTACCGAGCT
CGAATTCACTGGCCGTCGTTTTACAACGTCGTGACTGGGAAAACCCTGGCGTTACCCAACTTAATCGCCT
TGCAGCACATCCCCCTTTCGCCAGCTGGCGTAATAGCGAAGAGGCCCGCACCGATCGCCCTTCCCAACAG
TTGCGCAGCCTGAATGGCGAATGGCGCCTGATGCGGTATTTTCTCCTTACGCATCTGTGCGGTATTTCAC
ACCGCATATGGTGCACTCTCAGTACAATCTGCTCTGATGCCGCATAGTTAAGCCAGCCCCGACACCCGCC
AACACCCGCTGACGCGCCCTGACGGGCTTGTCTGCTCCCGGCATCCGCTTACAGACAAGCTGTGACCGTC
TCCGGGAGCTGCATGTGTCAGAGGTTTTCACCGTCATCACCGAAACGCGCGAGACGAAAGGGCCTCGTGA
TACGCCTATTTTTATAGGTTAATGTCATGATAATAATGGTTTCTTAGACGTCAGGTGGCACTTTTCGGGG
AAATGTGCGCGGAACCCCTATTTGTTTATTTTTCTAAATACATTCAAATATGTATCCGCTCATGAGACAA
TAACCCTGATAAATGCTTCAATAATATTGAAAAAGGAAGAGTATGAGTATTCAACATTTCCGTGTCGCCC
TTATTCCCTTTTTTGCGGCATTTTGCCTTCCTGTTTTTGCTCACCCAGAAACGCTGGTGAAAGTAAAAGA
TGCTGAAGATCAGTTGGGTGCACGAGTGGGTTACATCGAACTGGATCTCAACAGCGGTAAGATCCTTGAG
AGTTTTCGCCCCGAAGAACGTTTTCCAATGATGAGCACTTTTAAAGTTCTGCTATGTGGCGCGGTATTAT
CCCGTATTGACGCCGGGCAAGAGCAACTCGGTCGCCGCATACACTATTCTCAGAATGACTTGGTTGAGTA
CTCACCAGTCACAGAAAAGCATCTTACGGATGGCATGACAGTAAGAGAATTATGCAGTGCTGCCATAACC
ATGAGTGATAACACTGCGGCCAACTTACTTCTGACAACGATCGGAGGACCGAAGGAGCTAACCGCTTTTT
TGCACAACATGGGGGATCATGTAACTCGCCTTGATCGTTGGGAACCGGAGCTGAATGAAGCCATACCAAA
CGACGAGCGTGACACCACGATGCCTGTAGCAATGGCAACAACGTTGCGCAAACTATTAACTGGCGAACTA
CTTACTCTAGCTTCCCGGCAACAATTAATAGACTGGATGGAGGCGGATAAAGTTGCAGGACCACTTCTGC
GCTCGGCCCTTCCGGCTGGCTGGTTTATTGCTGATAAATCTGGAGCCGGTGAGCGTGGGTCTCGCGGTAT
CATTGCAGCACTGGGGCCAGATGGTAAGCCCTCCCGTATCGTAGTTATCTACACGACGGGGAGTCAGGCA
ACTATGGATGAACGAAATAGACAGATCGCTGAGATAGGTGCCTCACTGATTAAGCATTGGTAACTGTCAG
ACCAAGTTTACTCATATATACTTTAGATTGATTTAAAACTTCATTTTTAATTTAAAAGGATCTAGGTGAA
GATCCTTTTTGATAATCTCATGACCAAAATCCCTTAACGTGAGTTTTCGTTCCACTGAGCGTCAGACCCC
GTAGAAAAGATCAAAGGATCTTCTTGAGATCCTTTTTTTCTGCGCGTAATCTGCTGCTTGCAAACAAAAA
AACCACCGCTACCAGCGGTGGTTTGTTTGCCGGATCAAGAGCTACCAACTCTTTTTCCGAAGGTAACTGG
CTTCAGCAGAGCGCAGATACCAAATACTGTTCTTCTAGTGTAGCCGTAGTTAGGCCACCACTTCAAGAAC
TCTGTAGCACCGCCTACATACCTCGCTCTGCTAATCCTGTTACCAGTGGCTGCTGCCAGTGGCGATAAGT
CGTGTCTTACCGGGTTGGACTCAAGACGATAGTTACCGGATAAGGCGCAGCGGTCGGGCTGAACGGGGGG
TTCGTGCACACAGCCCAGCTTGGAGCGAACGACCTACACCGAACTGAGATACCTACAGCGTGAGCTATGA
GAAAGCGCCACGCTTCCCGAAGGGAGAAAGGCGGACAGGTATCCGGTAAGCGGCAGGGTCGGAACAGGAG
AGCGCACGAGGGAGCTTCCAGGGGGAAACGCCTGGTATCTTTATAGTCCTGTCGGGTTTCGCCACCTCTG
ACTTGAGCGTCGATTTTTGTGATGCTCGTCAGGGGGGCGGAGCCTATGGAAAAACGCCAGCAACGCGGCC
TTTTTACGGTTCCTGGCCTTTTGCTGGCCTTTTGCTCACATGTTCTTTCCTGCGTTATCCCCTGATTCTG
TGGATAACCGTATTACCGCCTTTGAGTGAGCTGATACCGCTCGCCGCAGCCGAACGACCGAGCGCAGCGA
GTCAGTGAGCGAGGAAGCGGAAGAGCGCCCAATACGCAAACCGCCTCTCCCCGCGCGTTGGCCGATTCAT
TAATGCAGCTGGCACGACAGGTTTCCCGACTGGAAAGCGGGCAGTGAGCGCAACGCAAT
Features (pLannotate 1.2.2; 12 found; start..end, strand, type, name):
      1..22      +  protein_bind   CAP binding site: CAP binding activates transcription in the presence of cAMP. E. coli catabolite activator protein
     37..67      +  promoter       lac promoter: promoter for the E. coli lac operon
     75..91      +  protein_bind   lac operator: The lac repressor binds to the lac operator to inhibit transcription in E. coli. This inhibition can be relieved by adding lactose or isopropyl-β-D-thiogalactopyranoside (IPTG). lac repressor encoded by lacI
    208..408     -  CDS            EEF1AKMT2 (fragment): EFMT2_HUMAN - Also known as C10orf138, METTL10 From Homo sapiens (Human).
    821..1006    +  CDS            CCR5 (fragment): CCR5_HUMAN - Also known as CMKBR5. Experimental evidence at protein level: Swiss-Prot protein existence level 1. (Microbial infection) Acts as a coreceptor (CD4 being the primary receptor) of human immunodeficiency virus-1/HIV-1. From Homo sapiens (Human).
   1054..1211    +  CDS            lacZα (fragment): LacZα fragment of β-galactosidase; lacZ fragment
   1217..1316    -  misc_feature   bom (fragment): basis of mobility region from pBR322
   1418..1453    -  CDS            rop (fragment): Rop protein, which maintains plasmids at low copy number; rop
   1548..1652    +  promoter       AmpR promoter: bla
   1653..2513    +  CDS            AmpR: β-lactamase; bla; confers resistance to ampicillin, carbenicillin, and related antibiotics
   2684..3272    +  rep_origin     ori: high-copy-number ColE1/pMB1/pBR322/pUC origin of replication
   3455..3547    +  CDS            lacI (fragment): lac repressor; lacI; The lac repressor binds to the lac operator to inhibit transcription in E. coli. This inhibition can be relieved by adding lactose or isopropyl-β-D-thiogalactopyranoside (IPTG).
