[The description below was written by a language model from this plasmid's Addgene catalogue record and pLannotate feature annotations shown in this document.]
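Description:
AY42_pS.Donor.R5 is a small (about 3.6 kb) pUC57-based donor plasmid designed for homology-directed editing of the human CCR5 locus. It is propagated in E. coli as a high-copy plasmid through the ColE1/pUC-type origin and selected with ampicillin via the β-lactamase (AmpR) gene and its own promoter. The rest of the annotated backbone is typical pUC cloning-vector remnant sequence: the CAP binding site, lac promoter and lac operator upstream of the cloning region, a lacZα fragment downstream of it, and short fragments of bom, rop and lacI that play no role in the construct's purpose.

The payload is an 818 bp insert of human and synthetic origin, catalogued as an 18 bp RFLP tag carrying MluI and KspAI restriction sites. The feature table detects a fragment of the CCR5 coding sequence within the insert region, consistent with CCR5 genomic sequence serving as homology arms around the tag, although the arm boundaries and the tag position are not annotated. A short hit to EEF1AKMT2 on the opposite strand is also called in this region. Its significance is not explained by the record, and it may be an incidental similarity match.

Although listed under mammalian expression, no mammalian promoter, reporter or selection marker is annotated, so the plasmid appears to act purely as a repair template. Successful targeted insertion would introduce the new restriction sites at CCR5, allowing editing to be scored by restriction digestion of amplified target DNA. The associated publication concerns in trans paired nicking, in which nicking of both target and donor DNA drives seamless editing without double-stranded breaks. The record does not say whether this particular donor carries nuclease target sites.
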