Addgene plasmid #100291: AY42_pS.Donor.R5
Purpose: CCR5-targeting plasmid
Depositing lab: Manuel Goncalves. Depositing organization: Leiden University Medical Center. Publication: In trans paired nicking triggers seamless genome editing without double-stranded DNA cutting. Chen X, Janssen JM, Liu J, Maggio I, 't Jong AEJ, Mikkers HMM, Goncalves MAFV. Nat Commun. 2017 Sep 22;8(1):657. doi: 10.1038/s41467-017-00687-1. PubMed 28939824.
Backbone
  Vector backbone: pUC57
  Total vector size (bp): 3559
  Vector type: Mammalian Expression, CRISPR, Synthetic Biology ; Human Targeting
Growth in bacteria
  Bacterial resistance: Ampicillin, 100 μg/mL
  Growth temperature: 37°C
  Growth strain: DH5alpha
  Copy number: High Copy
Gene/Insert
  Gene/Insert name: 18 bp RFLP (MluI+KspAI)
  Species: H. sapiens (human), Synthetic
  Insert size (bp): 818
Terms and licenses: Academic/Nonprofit Terms; Industry Terms: Not Available to Industry
How to cite: AY42_pS.Donor.R5 was a gift from Manuel Goncalves (Addgene plasmid # 100291 ; http://n2t.net/addgene:100291 ; RRID:Addgene_100291)
